>Addgene plasmid #142699 | TFORF0860 | addgene full sequence | sequence record 397737 | Addgene NGS Result
TTAATGTAGTCTTATGCAATACTCTTGTAGTCTTGCAACATGGTAACGATGAGTTAGCAACATGCCTTAC
AAGGAGAGAAAAAGCACCGTGCATGCCGATTGGTGGAAGTAAGGTGGTACGATCGTGCCTTATTAGGAAG
GCAACAGACGGGTCTGACATGGATTGGACGAACCACTGAATTGCCGCATTGCAGAGATATTGTATTTAAG
TGCCTAGCTCGATACATAAACGGGTCTCTCTGGTTAGACCAGATCTGAGCCTGGGAGCTCTCTGGCTAAC
TAGGGAACCCACTGCTTAAGCCTCAATAAAGCTTGCCTTGAGTGCTTCAAGTAGTGTGTGCCCGTCTGTT
GTGTGACTCTGGTAACTAGAGATCCCTCAGACCCTTTTAGTCAGTGTGGAAAATCTCTAGCAGTGGCGCC
CGAACAGGGACTTGAAAGCGAAAGGGAAACCAGAGGAGCTCTCTCGACGCAGGACTCGGCTTGCTGAAGC
GCGCACGGCAAGAGGCGAGGGGCGGCGACTGGTGAGTACGCCAAAAATTTTGACTAGCGGAGGCTAGAAG
GAGAGAGATGGGTGCGAGAGCGTCAGTATTAAGCGGGGGAGAATTAGATCGCGATGGGAAAAAATTCGGT
TAAGGCCAGGGGGAAAGAAAAAATATAAATTAAAACATATAGTATGGGCAAGCAGGGAGCTAGAACGATT
CGCAGTTAATCCTGGCCTGTTAGAAACATCAGAAGGCTGTAGACAAATACTGGGACAGCTACAACCATCC
CTTCAGACAGGATCAGAAGAACTTAGATCATTATATAATACAGTAGCAACCCTCTATTGTGTGCATCAAA
GGATAGAGATAAAAGACACCAAGGAAGCTTTAGACAAGATAGAGGAAGAGCAAAACAAAAGTAAGACCAC
CGCACAGCAAGCGGCCGCTGATCTTCAGACCTGGAGGAGGAGATATGAGGGACAATTGGAGAAGTGAATT
ATATAAATATAAAGTAGTAAAAATTGAACCATTAGGAGTAGCACCCACCAAGGCAAAGAGAAGAGTGGTG
CAGAGAGAAAAAAGAGCAGTGGGAATAGGAGCTTTGTTCCTTGGGTTCTTGGGAGCAGCAGGAAGCACTA
TGGGCGCAGCGTCAATGACGCTGACGGTACAGGCCAGACAATTATTGTCTGGTATAGTGCAGCAGCAGAA
CAATTTGCTGAGGGCTATTGAGGCGCAACAGCATCTGTTGCAACTCACAGTCTGGGGCATCAAGCAGCTC
CAGGCAAGAATCCTGGCTGTGGAAAGATACCTAAAGGATCAACAGCTCCTGGGGATTTGGGGTTGCTCTG
GAAAACTCATTTGCACCACTGCTGTGCCTTGGAATGCTAGTTGGAGTAATAAATCTCTGGAACAGATTTG
GAATCACACGACCTGGATGGAGTGGGACAGAGAAATTAACAATTACACAAGCTTAATACACTCCTTAATT
GAAGAATCGCAAAACCAGCAAGAAAAGAATGAACAAGAATTATTGGAATTAGATAAATGGGCAAGTTTGT
GGAATTGGTTTAACATAACAAATTGGCTGTGGTATATAAAATTATTCATAATGATAGTAGGAGGCTTGGT
AGGTTTAAGAATAGTTTTTGCTGTACTTTCTATAGTGAATAGAGTTAGGCAGGGATATTCACCATTATCG
TTTCAGACCCACCTCCCAACCCCGAGGGGACCCATGCATTGCATCTCAATTAGTCAGCAACCAGGTGTGG
AAAGTCCCCAGGCTCCCCAGCAGGCAGAAGTATGCAAAGCATGCGTCTCAATTAGTCAGCAACCATAGTC
CCGCCCCTAACTCCGCCCATCCCGCCCCTAACTCCGCCCAGTTCCGCCCATTCTCCGCCCCATGGCTGAC
TAATTTTTTTTATTTATGCAGAGGCCGAGGCCGCCTCGGCCTCTGAGCTATTCCAGAAGTAGTGAGGAGG
CTTTTTTGGAGGCCTAGGCTTTTGCAAAAAGCTTTCTAGAGGTACCACCGGAGCTTACCATGACCGAGTA
CAAGCCCACGGTGCGCCTCGCCACCCGCGACGACGTCCCCAGGGCCGTACGCACCCTCGCCGCCGCGTTC
GCCGACTACCCCGCCACGCGCCACACCGTCGATCCGGACCGCCACATCGAGCGGGTCACCGAGCTGCAAG
AACTCTTCCTCACGCGCGTCGGGCTCGACATCGGCAAGGTGTGGGTCGCGGACGACGGCGCCGCCGTGGC
GGTCTGGACCACGCCGGAGAGCGTCGAAGCGGGGGCGGTGTTCGCCGAGATCGGCCCGCGCATGGCCGAG
TTGAGCGGTTCCCGGCTGGCCGCGCAGCAACAGATGGAAGGCCTCCTGGCGCCGCACCGGCCCAAGGAGC
CCGCGTGGTTCCTGGCCACCGTCGGCGTCTCGCCCGACCACCAGGGCAAGGGTCTGGGCAGCGCCGTCGT
GCTCCCCGGAGTGGAGGCGGCCGAGCGCGCCGGGGTGCCCGCCTTCCTGGAGACCTCCGCGCCCCGCAAC
CTCCCCTTCTACGAGCGGCTCGGCTTCACCGTCACCGCCGACGTCGAGGTGCCCGAAGGACCGCGCACCT
GGTGCATGACCCGCAAGCCCGGTGCCAGTTAACGAATTCTAGATCTTGAGACAAATGGCAGTATTCATCC
ACAATTTTAAAAGAAAAGGGGGGATTGGGGGGTACAGTGCAGGGGAAAGAATAGTAGACATAATAGCAAC
AGACATACAAACTAAAGAATTACAAAAACAAATTACAAAAATTCAAAATTTTCGGGTTTATTACAGGGAC
AGCAGAGATCCACTTTGGCGCCGGCTCGAGGCCTGCAGGTGCAAAGATGGATAAAGTTTTAAACAGAGAG
GAATCTTTGCAGCTAATGGACCTTCTAGGTCTTGAAAGGAGTGGGAATTGGCTCCGGTGCCCGTCAGTGG
GCAGAGCGCACATCGCCCACAGTCCCCGAGAAGTTGGGGGGAGGGGTCGGCAATTGAACCGGTGCCTAGA
GAAGGTGGCGCGGGGTAAACTGGGAAAGTGATGTCGTGTACTGGCTCCGCCTTTTTCCCGAGGGTGGGGG
AGAACCGTATATAAGTGCAGTAGTCGCCGTGAACGTTCTTTTTCGCAACGGGTTTGCCGCCAGAACACAG
GTAAGTGCCGTGTGTGGTTCCCGCGGGCCTGGCCTCTTTACGGGTTATGGCCCTTGCGTGCCTTGAATTA
CTTCCACCTGGCTGCAGTACGTGATTCTTGATCCCGAGCTTCGGGTTGGAAGTGGGTGGGAGAGTTCGAG
GCCTTGCGCTTAAGGAGCCCCTTCGCCTCGTGCTTGAGTTGAGGCCTGGCCTGGGCGCTGGGGCCGCCGC
GTGCGAATCTGGTGGCACCTTCGCGCCTGTCTCGCTGCTTTCGATAAGTCTCTAGCCATTTAAAATTTTT
GATGACCTGCTGCGACGCTTTTTTTCTGGCAAGATAGTCTTGTAAATGCGGGCCAAGATCTGCACACTGG
TATTTCGGTTTTTGGGGCCGCGGGCGGCGACGGGGCCCGTGCGTCCCAGCGCACATGTTCGGCGAGGCGG
GGCCTGCGAGCGCGGCCACCGAGAATCGGACGGGGGTAGTCTCAAGCTGGCCGGCCTGCTCTGGTGCCTG
GCCTCGCGCCGCCGTGTATCGCCCCGCCCTGGGCGGCAAGGCTGGCCCGGTCGGCACCAGTTGCGTGAGC
GGAAAGATGGCCGCTTCCCGGCCCTGCTGCAGGGAGCTCAAAATGGAGGACGCGGCGCTCGGGAGAGCGG
GCGGGTGAGTCACCCACACAAAGGAAAAGGGCCTTTCCGTCCTCAGCCGTCGCTTCATGTGACTCCACGG
AGTACCGGGCGCCGTCCAGGCACCTCGATTAGTTCTCGAGCTTTTGGAGTACGTCGTCTTTAGGTTGGGG
GGAGGGGTTTTATGCGATGGAGTTTCCCCACACTGAGTGGGTGGAGACTGAAGTTAGGCCAGCTTGGCAC
TTGATGTAATTCTCCTTGGAATTTGCCCTTTTTGAGTTTGGATCTTGGTTCATTCTCAAGCCTCAGACAG
TGGTTCAAAGTTTTTTTCTTCCATTTCAGGTGTCGTGAGGCTAGCACCGCCACCATGGGATCAAAAATGA
ATCTCATTGAACATTCCCATTTACCTACCACAGATGAATTTTCTTTTTCTGAAAATTTATTTGGTGTTTT
AACAGAACAAGTGGCAGGTCCTCTGGGACAGAACCTGGAAGTGGAACCATACTCGCAATACAGCAATGTT
CAGTTTCCCCAAGTTCAACCACAGATTTCCTCGTCATCCTATTATTCCAACCTGGGTTTCTACCCCCAGC
AGCCTGAAGAGTGGTACTCTCCTGGAATATATGAACTCAGGCGTATGCCAGCTGAGACTCTCTACCAGGG
AGAAACTGAGGTAGCAGAGATGCCTGTAACAAAGAAGCCCCGCATGGGCGCGTCAGCAGGGAGGATCAAA
GGGGATGAGCTGTGTGTTGTTTGTGGAGACAGAGCCTCTGGATACCACTATAATGCACTGACCTGTGAGG
GGTGTAAAGGCTTGTTAACTGAAATTCAGTGTAAATCTAAGCGACTGAGAAAAAATGTGAAGCAGCATGC
AGATCAGACCGTGAATGAAGACAGTGAAGGTCGTGACTTGCGACAAGTGACCTCGACAACAAAGTCATGC
AGGGAGAAAACTGAACTCACCCCAGATCAACAGACTCTTCTACATTTTATTATGGATTCATATAACAAAC
AGAGGATGCCTCAGGAAATAACAAATAAAATTTTAAAAGAAGAATTCAGTGCAGAAGAAAATTTTCTCAT
TTTGACGGAAATGGCAACCAATCATGTACAGGTTCTTGTAGAATTCACAAAAAAGCTACCAGGATTTCAG
ACTTTGGACCATGAAGACCAGATTGCTTTGCTGAAAGGGTCTGCGGTTGAAGCTATGTTCCTTCGTTCAG
CTGAGATTTTCAATAAGAAACTTCCGTCTGGGCATTCTGACCTATTGGAAGAAAGAATTCGAAATAGTGG
TATCTCTGATGAATATATAACACCTATGTTTAGTTTTTATAAAAGTATTGGGGAACTGAAAATGACTCAA
GAGGAGTATGCTCTGCTTACAGCAATTGTTATCCTGTCTCCAGATAGACAATACATAAAGGATAGAGAGG
CAGTAGAGAAGCTTCAGGAGCCACTTCTTGATGTGCTACAAAAGTTGTGTAAGATTCACCAGCCTGAAAA
TCCTCAACACTTTGCCTGTCTCCTGGGTCGCCTGACTGAATTACGGACATTCAATCATCACCACGCTGAG
ATGCTGATGTCATGGAGAGTAAACGACCACAAGTTTACCCCACTTCTCTGTGAAATCTGGGACGTGCAGT
AGTAATGAACTAGTCCGTAACTTGAAAGTATTTCGATTTCTTGGCTTTATATATCTTGTGGAAAGGACGA
ATGTTCCGAGACCACCGTGCACGAACGCGTTAAGTCGACAATCAACCTCTGGATTACAAAATTTGTGAAA
GATTGACTGGTATTCTTAACTATGTTGCTCCTTTTACGCTATGTGGATACGCTGCTTTAATGCCTTTGTA
TCATGCTATTGCTTCCCGTATGGCTTTCATTTTCTCCTCCTTGTATAAATCCTGGTTGCTGTCTCTTTAT
GAGGAGTTGTGGCCCGTTGTCAGGCAACGTGGCGTGGTGTGCACTGTGTTTGCTGACGCAACCCCCACTG
GTTGGGGCATTGCCACCACCTGTCAGCTCCTTTCCGGGACTTTCGCTTTCCCCCTCCCTATTGCCACGGC
GGAACTCATCGCCGCCTGCCTTGCCCGCTGCTGGACAGGGGCTCGGCTGTTGGGCACTGACAATTCCGTG
GTGTTGTCGGGGAAATCATCGTCCTTTCCTTGGCTGCTCGCCTGTGTTGCCACCTGGATTCTGCGCGGGA
CGTCCTTCTGCTACGTCCCTTCGGCCCTCAATCCAGCGGACCTTCCTTCCCGCGGCCTGCTGCCGGCTCT
GCGGCCTCTTCCGCGTCTTCGCCTTCGCCCTCAGACGAGTCGGATCTCCCTTTGGGCCGCCTCCCCGCGT
CGACTTTAAGACCAATGACTTACAAGGCAGCTGTAGATCTTAGCCACTTTTTAAAAGAAAAGGGGGGACT
GGAAGGGCTAATTCACTCCCAACGAAGACAAGATCTGCTTTTTGCTTGTACTGGGTCTCTCTGGTTAGAC
CAGATCTGAGCCTGGGAGCTCTCTGGCTAACTAGGGAACCCACTGCTTAAGCCTCAATAAAGCTTGCCTT
GAGTGCTTCAAGTAGTGTGTGCCCGTCTGTTGTGTGACTCTGGTAACTAGAGATCCCTCAGACCCTTTTA
GTCAGTGTGGAAAATCTCTAGCAGTACGTATAGTAGTTCATGTCATCTTATTATTCAGTATTTATAACTT
GCAAAGAAATGAATATCAGAGAGTGAGAGGAACTTGTTTATTGCAGCTTATAATGGTTACAAATAAAGCA
ATAGCATCACAAATTTCACAAATAAAGCATTTTTTTCACTGCATTCTAGTTGTGGTTTGTCCAAACTCAT
CAATGTATCTTATCATGTCTGGCTCTAGCTATCCCGCCCCTAACTCCGCCCATCCCGCCCCTAACTCCGC
CCAGTTCCGCCCATTCTCCGCCCCATGGCTGACTAATTTTTTTTATTTATGCAGAGGCCGAGGCCGCCTC
GGCCTCTGAGCTATTCCAGAAGTAGTGAGGAGGCTTTTTTGGAGGCCTAGGGACGTACCCAATTCGCCCT
ATAGTGAGTCGTATTACGCGCGCTCACTGGCCGTCGTTTTACAACGTCGTGACTGGGAAAACCCTGGCGT
TACCCAACTTAATCGCCTTGCAGCACATCCCCCTTTCGCCAGCTGGCGTAATAGCGAAGAGGCCCGCACC
GATCGCCCTTCCCAACAGTTGCGCAGCCTGAATGGCGAATGGG
[124 nt withheld, positions 6974-7097]
C
[91 nt withheld, positions 7099-7189]
A
[49 nt withheld, positions 7191-7239]
CCTTTGACGTTGGAGTCCACGTTCTTT
[37 nt withheld, positions 7267-7303]
ACCCTATCTCGGTCTATTCTTTTGATTTATAAGGGATTTTGCCGATTTCGGCCTATTGGTTAAAAAATGA
GCTGATTTAACAAAAATTTAACGCGAATTTTAACAAAATATTAACGCTTACAATTTAGGTGGCACTTTTC
GGGGAAATGTGCGCGGAACCCCTATTTGTTTATTTTTCTAAATACATTCAAATATGTATCCGCTCATGAG
ACAATAACCCTGATAAATGCTTCAATAATATTGAAAAAGGAAGAGTATGAGTATTCAACATTTCCGTGTC
GCCCTTATTCCCTTTTTTGCGGCATTTTGCCTTCCTGTTTTTGCTCACCCAGAAACGCTGGTGAAAGTAA
AAGATGCTGAAGATCAGTTGGGTGCACGAGTGGGTTACATCGAACTGGATCTCAACAGCGGTAAGATCCT
TGAGAGTTTTCGCCCCGAAGAACGTTTTCCAATGATGAGCACTTTTAAAGTTCTGCTATGTGGCGCGGTA
TTATCCCGTATTGACGCCGGGCAAGAGCAACTCGGTCGCCGCATACACTATTCTCAGAATGACTTGGTTG
AGTACTCACCAGTCACAGAAAAGCATCTTACGGATGGCATGACAGTAAGAGAATTATGCAGTGCTGCCAT
AACCATGAGTGATAACACTGCGGCCAACTTACTTCTGACAACGATCGGAGGACCGAAGGAGCTAACCGCT
TTTTTGCACAACATGGGGGATCATGTAACTCGCCTTGATCGTTGGGAACCGGAGCTGAATGAAGCCATAC
CAAACGACGAGCGTGACACCACGATGCCTGTAGCAATGGCAACAACGTTGCGCAAACTATTAACTGGCGA
ACTACTTACTCTAGCTTCCCGGCAACAATTAATAGACTGGATGGAGGCGGATAAAGTTGCAGGACCACTT
CTGCGCTCGGCCCTTCCGGCTGGCTGGTTTATTGCTGATAAATCTGGAGCCGGTGAGCGTGGGTCTCGCG
GTATCATTGCAGCACTGGGGCCAGATGGTAAGCCCTCCCGTATCGTAGTTATCTACACGACGGGGAGTCA
GGCAACTATGGATGAACGAAATAGACAGATCGCTGAGATAGGTGCCTCACTGATTAAGCATTGGTAACTG
TCAGACCAAGTTTACTCATATATACTTTAGATTGATTTAAAACTTCATTTTTAATTTAAAAGGATCTAGG
TGAAGATCCTTTTTGATAATCTCATGACCAAAATCCCTTAACGTGAGTTTTCGTTCCACTGAGCGTCAGA
CCCCGTAGAAAAGATCAAAGGATCTTCTTGAGATCCTTTTTTTCTGCGCGTAATCTGCTGCTTGCAAACA
AAAAAACCACCGCTACCAGCGGTGGTTTGTTTGCCGGATCAAGAGCTACCAACTCTTTTTCCGAAGGTAA
CTGGCTTCAGCAGAGCGCAGATACCAAATACTGTTCTTCTAGTGTAGCCGTAGTTAGGCCACCACTTCAA
GAACTCTGTAGCACCGCCTACATACCTCGCTCTGCTAATCCTGTTACCAGTGGCTGCTGCCAGTGGCGAT
AAGTCGTGTCTTACCGGGTTGGACTCAAGACGATAGTTACCGGATAAGGCGCAGCGGTCGGGCTGAACGG
GGGGTTCGTGCACACAGCCCAGCTTGGAGCGAACGACCTACACCGAACTGAGATACCTACAGCGTGAGCT
ATGAGAAAGCGCCACGCTTCCCGAAGGGAGAAAGGCGGACAGGTATCCGGTAAGCGGCAGGGTCGGAACA
GGAGAGCGCACGAGGGAGCTTCCAGGGGGAAACGCCTGGTATCTTTATAGTCCTGTCGGGTTTCGCCACC
TCTGACTTGAGCGTCGATTTTTGTGATGCTCGTCAGGGGGGCGGAGCCTATGGAAAAACGCCAGCAACGC
GGCCTTTTTACGGTTCCTGGCCTTTTGCTGGCCTTTTGCTCACATGTTCTTTCCTGCGTTATCCCCTGAT
TCTGTGGATAACCGTATTACCGCCTTTGAGTGAGCTGATACCGCTCGCCGCAGCCGAACGACCGAGCGCA
GCGAGTCAGTGAGCGAGGAAGCGGAAGAGCGCCCAATACGCAAACCGCCTCTCCCCGCGCGTTGGCCGAT
TCATTAATGCAGCTGGCACGACAGGTTTCCCGACTGGAAAGCGGGCAGTGAGCGCAACGCAATTAATGTG
AGTTAGCTCACTCATTAGGCACCCCAGGCTTTACACTTTATGCTTCCGGCTCGTATGTTGTGTGGAATTG
TGAGCGGATAACAATTTCACACAGGAAACAGCTATGACCATGATTACGCCAAGCGCGCAATTAACCCTCA
CTAAAGGGAACAAAAGCTGGAGCTGCAAGC
Features (pLannotate 1.2.2; 31 found; start..end, strand, type, name):
      5..231     +  promoter       RSV promoter: Rous sarcoma virus enhancer/promoter
    232..412     +  LTR            5' LTR (truncated): truncated 5' long terminal repeat (LTR) from HIV-1
    459..584     +  misc_feature   HIV-1 Ψ: packaging signal of human immunodeficiency virus type 1
    568..931     +  CDS            HIV-1 gag (fragment): gag protein from human immunodeficiency virus 1; gag
   1077..1310    +  misc_feature   RRE: The Rev response element (RRE) of HIV-1 allows for Rev-dependent mRNA export from the nucleus to the cytoplasm.
   1687..1713    +  CDS            Rev (fragment): human immunodeficiency virus 1 (HIV-1) Rev protein; rev; enhances nuclear export of unspliced and incompletely spliced viral mRNAs
   1720..1743    +  promoter       SV40 promoter (fragment): SV40 early promoter
   1744..1815    +  promoter       SV40 promoter (fragment): SV40 enhancer and early promoter
   1839..1974    +  rep_origin     SV40 ori: SV40 origin of replication
   2020..2616    +  CDS            PuroR (fragment): puromycin N-acetyltransferase; pac from Streptomyces; confers resistance to puromycin
   2665..2782    +  misc_feature   cPPT/CTS: central polypurine tract and central termination sequence of HIV-1
   2847..2913    +  CDS            small t antigen (fragment): SV40 (simian virus 40) small t antigen
   2920..4098    +  promoter       EF-1α promoter: strong constitutive promoter for human elongation factor EF-1α
   4127..5389    +  CDS            Nr1h4 (fragment): NR1H4_RAT - Also known as Bar, Fxr, Rip14. Experimental evidence at protein level: Swiss-Prot protein existence level 1. Ligand-activated transcription factor. Receptor for bile acids (BAs) such as chenodeoxycholic acid (CDCA), lithocholic acid, deoxycholic acid (DCA) and allocholic acid (ACA). Plays a essential role in BA homeostasis through the regulation of genes involved in BA synthesis, conjugation and enterohepatic circulation. Also regulates lipid and glucose homeostasis and is involved innate immune response. The FXR-RXR heterodimer binds predominantly to farnesoid X receptor response
   5405..5458    +  promoter       U6 promoter (fragment): RNA polymerase III promoter for human U6 snRNA
   5500..6088    +  misc_feature   WPRE: woodchuck hepatitis virus posttranscriptional regulatory element
   6139..6158    +  misc_feature   cPPT/CTS (fragment): central polypurine tract and central termination sequence of HIV-1
   6160..6393    +  LTR            3' LTR (ΔU3): self-inactivating 3' long terminal repeat (LTR) from HIV-1
   6471..6592    +  polyA_signal   SV40 poly(A) signal: SV40 polyadenylation signal
   6632..6767    +  rep_origin     SV40 ori: SV40 origin of replication
   6788..6806    -  promoter       T7 promoter: promoter for bacteriophage T7 RNA polymerase
   6814..6969    +  CDS            lacZα (fragment): LacZα fragment of β-galactosidase; lacZ fragment
   6974..7402    +  rep_origin     f1 ori (sequence partly withheld): f1 bacteriophage origin of replication; arrow indicates direction of (+) strand synthesis
   7455..7559    +  promoter       AmpR promoter: bla
   7560..8420    +  CDS            AmpR: β-lactamase; bla; confers resistance to ampicillin, carbenicillin, and related antibiotics
   8591..9179    +  rep_origin     ori: high-copy-number ColE1/pMB1/pBR322/pUC origin of replication
   9362..9454    +  CDS            lacI (fragment): lac repressor; lacI; The lac repressor binds to the lac operator to inhibit transcription in E. coli. This inhibition can be relieved by adding lactose or isopropyl-β-D-thiogalactopyranoside (IPTG).
   9467..9488    +  protein_bind   CAP binding site: CAP binding activates transcription in the presence of cAMP. E. coli catabolite activator protein
   9503..9533    +  promoter       lac promoter: promoter for the E. coli lac operon
   9541..9557    +  protein_bind   lac operator: The lac repressor binds to the lac operator to inhibit transcription in E. coli. This inhibition can be relieved by adding lactose or isopropyl-β-D-thiogalactopyranoside (IPTG). lac repressor encoded by lacI
   9602..9620    +  promoter       T3 promoter: promoter for bacteriophage T3 RNA polymerase
