[The description below was written by a language model from this plasmid's Addgene catalogue record and pLannotate feature annotations shown in this document.]
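Description:
TFORF0860 is a lentiviral mammalian expression plasmid built on the pLX_TRC317 backbone and carrying the human NR1H4 open reading frame, which encodes the farnesoid X receptor (FXR), a bile acid-activated nuclear receptor and transcription factor. It belongs to a barcoded transcription factor ORF collection in which each clone has a unique 24-bp barcode, so that individual factors can be identified by sequencing in pooled overexpression screens. The feature table does not annotate the barcode, so its exact position is not stated. The automated annotation matched the ORF to the rat Nr1h4 protein entry as a fragment, but the catalogue lists the insert as a synthesized human isoform, so the rat label most likely reflects homology rather than species of origin.

The transfer cassette has a typical third-generation, self-inactivating layout. An RSV promoter drives a truncated HIV-1 5' LTR, followed by the Ψ packaging signal with a gag fragment and the RRE for Rev-dependent export of the genomic RNA. The cassette ends in a ΔU3 3' LTR, which is followed by an SV40 polyadenylation signal. Within the provirus, an SV40 early promoter expresses puromycin N-acetyltransferase for selection of transduced cells. A cPPT/CTS element follows, and then the EF-1α promoter drives constitutive NR1H4 expression. A WPRE downstream of the ORF enhances transcript stability and expression. The short U6 promoter, small t antigen, lacZα and lacI matches appear to be backbone remnants rather than functional units. In bacteria the plasmid is maintained by a high-copy ColE1/pUC origin with ampicillin resistance, and an f1 origin is also present. The depositor notes that the plasmid may recombine during propagation.
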