Addgene plasmid #142699: TFORF0860
Purpose: Lentiviral vector for overexpressing transcription factor ORFs with unique 24-bp barcodes. Barcodes facilitate identification of transcription factors in pooled screens.
Depositing lab: Feng Zhang. Depositing organization: Broad Institute. Publication: A transcription factor atlas of directed differentiation. Joung J, Ma S, Tay T, Geiger-Schuller KR, Kirchgatterer PC, Verdine VK, Guo B, Arias-Garcia MA, Allen WE, Singh A, Kuksenko O, Abudayyeh OO, Gootenberg JS, Fu Z, Macrae RK, Buenrostro JD, Regev A, Zhang F. Cell. 2023 Jan 5;186(1):209-229.e26. doi: 10.1016/j.cell.2022.11.026. PubMed 36608654.
Backbone
  Vector backbone: pLX_TRC317
  Backbone manufacturer: Broad Institute Genetic Perturbation Platform
  Backbone size w/o insert (bp): 8264
  Vector type: Mammalian Expression, Lentiviral
  Selectable markers: Puromycin
Growth in bacteria
  Bacterial resistance: Ampicillin, 100 μg/mL
  Growth temperature: 37°C
  Growth strain: NEB Stable
  Copy number: High Copy
Gene/Insert
  Gene/Insert name: NR1H4
  Species: H. sapiens (human)
  Insert size (bp): 1379
  Entrez Gene: NR1H4 (a.k.a. BAR, FXR, HRR-1, HRR1, PFIC5, RIP14)
  Promoter: EF1a
  Cloning method: Unknown
  Sequencing primers: 5′ GGGTGGAGACTGAAGTTAGGCCAG; 3′ CACATAGCGTAAAAGGAGCAACATAG
Terms and licenses: Academic/Nonprofit Terms; Industry Terms: Not Available to Industry
Depositor comments: NM_001206978,ENST00000549996 . The transcription factor ORF portion of this plasmid was synthesized by Genewiz. Please test multiple small colonies in case of plasmid recombination. To make this collection available in a timely manner, a portion of this collection was not fully sequenced by Addgene. If an Addgene verified full plasmid sequence is not available, please contact us prior to placing an order to request the full sequence.
How to cite: TFORF0860 was a gift from Feng Zhang (Addgene plasmid # 142699 ; http://n2t.net/addgene:142699 ; RRID:Addgene_142699)
