>Addgene plasmid #142699 | TFORF0860 | depositor partial sequence | sequence record 280235 | Insert
ACCGCCACCATGGGATCAAAAATGAATCTCATTGAACATTCCCATTTACCTACCACAGATGAATTTTCTT
TTTCTGAAAATTTATTTGGTGTTTTAACAGAACAAGTGGCAGGTCCTCTGGGACAGAACCTGGAAGTGGA
ACCATACTCGCAATACAGCAATGTTCAGTTTCCCCAAGTTCAACCACAGATTTCCTCGTCATCCTATTAT
TCCAACCTGGGTTTCTACCCCCAGCAGCCTGAAGAGTGGTACTCTCCTGGAATATATGAACTCAGGCGTA
TGCCAGCTGAGACTCTCTACCAGGGAGAAACTGAGGTAGCAGAGATGCCTGTAACAAAGAAGCCCCGCAT
GGGCGCGTCAGCAGGGAGGATCAAAGGGGATGAGCTGTGTGTTGTTTGTGGAGACAGAGCCTCTGGATAC
CACTATAATGCACTGACCTGTGAGGGGTGTAAAGGCTTGTTAACTGAAATTCAGTGTAAATCTAAGCGAC
TGAGAAAAAATGTGAAGCAGCATGCAGATCAGACCGTGAATGAAGACAGTGAAGGTCGTGACTTGCGACA
AGTGACCTCGACAACAAAGTCATGCAGGGAGAAAACTGAACTCACCCCAGATCAACAGACTCTTCTACAT
TTTATTATGGATTCATATAACAAACAGAGGATGCCTCAGGAAATAACAAATAAAATTTTAAAAGAAGAAT
TCAGTGCAGAAGAAAATTTTCTCATTTTGACGGAAATGGCAACCAATCATGTACAGGTTCTTGTAGAATT
CACAAAAAAGCTACCAGGATTTCAGACTTTGGACCATGAAGACCAGATTGCTTTGCTGAAAGGGTCTGCG
GTTGAAGCTATGTTCCTTCGTTCAGCTGAGATTTTCAATAAGAAACTTCCGTCTGGGCATTCTGACCTAT
TGGAAGAAAGAATTCGAAATAGTGGTATCTCTGATGAATATATAACACCTATGTTTAGTTTTTATAAAAG
TATTGGGGAACTGAAAATGACTCAAGAGGAGTATGCTCTGCTTACAGCAATTGTTATCCTGTCTCCAGAT
AGACAATACATAAAGGATAGAGAGGCAGTAGAGAAGCTTCAGGAGCCACTTCTTGATGTGCTACAAAAGT
TGTGTAAGATTCACCAGCCTGAAAATCCTCAACACTTTGCCTGTCTCCTGGGTCGCCTGACTGAATTACG
GACATTCAATCATCACCACGCTGAGATGCTGATGTCATGGAGAGTAAACGACCACAAGTTTACCCCACTT
CTCTGTGAAATCTGGGACGTGCAGTAGTAATGAACTAGTCCGTAACTTGAAAGTATTTCGATTTCTTGGC
TTTATATATCTTGTGGAAAGGACGAATGTTCCGAGACCACCGTGCACGA
