>Addgene plasmid #142699 | TFORF0860 | depositor partial sequence | sequence record 280236 | Barcode
ATGTTCCGAGACCACCGTGCACGA
